Addgene plasmid #191749: csr-1_son-1_iRFP670
Purpose: Test fluorescent properties in Neurospora crassa. Nuclear envelope fluorescent reporter.
Depositing lab: Jay C Dunlap. Depositing organization: Dartmouth College and Medical School. Publication: Optimized fluorescent proteins for 4-color and photoconvertible live-cell imaging in Neurospora crassa. Wang Z, Bartholomai BM, Loros JJ, Dunlap JC. Fungal Genet Biol. 2022 Dec 5:103763. doi: 10.1016/j.fgb.2022.103763. PubMed 36481248.
Backbone
  Vector backbone: pRS426
  Total vector size (bp): 10967
  Vector type: Bacterial Expression
  Selectable markers: Cyclosporin A
Growth in bacteria
  Bacterial resistance: Ampicillin, 100 μg/mL
  Growth temperature: 37°C
  Growth strain: DH5alpha
  Copy number: Unknown
Gene/Insert
  Gene/Insert name: NCU04288 (alt name: son-1)
  Species: Neurospora crassa
  Insert size (bp): 3257
  Entrez Gene: NCU04288 (a.k.a. NCU04288)
  Tag / fusion protein: iRFP670 (C terminal on insert); NCU04502 promoter (N terminal on insert)
Terms and licenses: Academic/Nonprofit Terms; Industry Terms: Not Available to Industry
How to cite: csr-1_son-1_iRFP670 was a gift from Jay C Dunlap (Addgene plasmid # 191749 ; http://n2t.net/addgene:191749 ; RRID:Addgene_191749)
