[The description below was written by a language model from this plasmid's Addgene catalogue record and pLannotate feature annotations shown in this document.]
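Description:
csr-1_son-1_iRFP670 is a roughly 11 kb shuttle plasmid built on the pRS426 backbone and designed to introduce a fluorescent nuclear envelope reporter into the filamentous fungus Neurospora crassa. The backbone supplies a high-copy ColE1/pUC-type origin and an ampicillin resistance gene (β-lactamase with its own promoter) for propagation in E. coli. It also carries the yeast 2μ origin and the URA3 auxotrophic marker, which allow maintenance in Saccharomyces cerevisiae, along with an f1 phage origin. Remnants of the lacZα/lac promoter region flank the cloning site. Although the catalogue classes it as a bacterial expression vector, the payload is clearly intended for expression in the fungus.

The insert is the N. crassa gene NCU04288 (son-1), listed at about 3.3 kb, placed downstream of the NCU04502 promoter and fused at its C terminus to iRFP670. This near-infrared fluorescent protein is derived from a Rhodopseudomonas palustris bacteriophytochrome and requires biliverdin as a cofactor. The automated annotation detects the son-1 coding region as two fragments with homology to fission yeast Rae1, an mRNA export factor, followed directly by the iRFP670 open reading frame. The plasmid name and the listed cyclosporin A selection suggest targeting to the csr-1 locus, where disruption confers cyclosporin A resistance. The largely unannotated stretches on either side of the cassette could be csr-1 homology arms, but the record does not explicitly identify them. The stated purpose is to test the fluorescent properties of iRFP670 in N. crassa, as part of a set of optimised proteins for multicolour live-cell imaging.
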