Features (pLannotate 1.2.2; 20 found; start..end, strand, type, name):
    124..1466    -  rep_origin     2μ ori: yeast 2μ plasmid origin of replication
   1534..1569    +  CDS            rop (fragment): Rop protein, which maintains plasmids at low copy number; rop
   1671..1720    +  misc_feature   bom (fragment): basis of mobility region from pBR322
   1728..1943    +  promoter       URA3 promoter: S. cerevisiae URA3
   1944..2747    +  CDS            URA3: orotidine-5'-phosphate decarboxylase, required for uracil biosynthesis; S. cerevisiae URA3; yeast auxotrophic marker, counterselectable with 5-fluoroorotic acid (5-FOA)
   2826..2877    +  misc_feature   bom (fragment): basis of mobility region from pBR322
   2905..3333    -  rep_origin     f1 ori (sequence partly withheld): f1 bacteriophage origin of replication; arrow indicates direction of (+) strand synthesis
   3337..3471    -  CDS            lacZα (fragment): LacZα fragment of β-galactosidase; lacZ fragment
   3495..3821    -  CDS            YCTB_SCHPO (fragment): Experimental evidence at protein level: Swiss-Prot protein existence level 1. From Schizosaccharomyces pombe (strain 972 / ATCC 24843) (Fission yeast).
   3890..3970    -  CDS            ENT3 (fragment): ENT3_YEAST - Experimental evidence at protein level: Swiss-Prot protein existence level 1. Involved in the recruitment of clathrin to the Golgi network and endosomes to form clathrin coated vesicles. Plays a role in the trafficking of clathrin between the Golgi network and endosomes. Binds to membranes enriched in phosphatidylinositol-3,5-bisphosphate (PtdIns(3,5)P2) and, in association with VPS27, is involved in protein sorting at the multivesicular body (MVB). From Saccharomyces cerevisiae (strain ATCC 204508 / S288c) (Baker's yeast).
   5534..6319    +  CDS            rae1 (fragment): RAE1_SCHPO - Experimental evidence at protein level: Swiss-Prot protein existence level 1. Required for mitotic cell growth as well as for spore germination. Functions in cell cycle progression through trafficking of proteins required for mitosis. Has a role in the mRNA export process. From Schizosaccharomyces pombe (strain 972 / ATCC 24843) (Fission yeast).
   6373..6717    +  CDS            rae1 (fragment): RAE1_SCHPO - Experimental evidence at protein level: Swiss-Prot protein existence level 1. Required for mitotic cell growth as well as for spore germination. Functions in cell cycle progression through trafficking of proteins required for mitosis. Has a role in the mRNA export process. From Schizosaccharomyces pombe (strain 972 / ATCC 24843) (Fission yeast).
   6760..7692    +  CDS            iRFP670: iRFP670 is a basic (constitutively fluorescent) near ir fluorescent protein published in 2013, derived from Rhodopseudomonas palustris CGA009. It has low acid sensitivity. It requires the cofactor biliverdin for fluorescence.
   8949..8971    -  protein_bind   lac operator (fragment): The lac repressor binds to the lac operator to inhibit transcription in E. coli. This inhibition can be relieved by adding lactose or isopropyl-β-D-thiogalactopyranoside (IPTG). lac repressor encoded by lacI
   8975..9005    -  promoter       lac promoter: promoter for the E. coli lac operon
   9020..9041    -  protein_bind   CAP binding site: CAP binding activates transcription in the presence of cAMP. E. coli catabolite activator protein
   9054..9146    -  CDS            lacI (fragment): lac repressor; lacI; The lac repressor binds to the lac operator to inhibit transcription in E. coli. This inhibition can be relieved by adding lactose or isopropyl-β-D-thiogalactopyranoside (IPTG).
   9329..9917    -  rep_origin     ori: high-copy-number ColE1/pMB1/pBR322/pUC origin of replication
  10088..10948   -  CDS            AmpR: β-lactamase; bla; confers resistance to ampicillin, carbenicillin, and related antibiotics
  10949..97      -  promoter       AmpR promoter (across the origin): bla
>Addgene plasmid #191749 | csr-1_son-1_iRFP670 | addgene full sequence | sequence record 379330 | Addgene NGS Result
TTTTTCAATATTATTGAAGCATTTATCAGGGTTATTGTCTCATGAGCGGATACATATTTGAATGTATTTA
GAAAAATAAACAAATAGGGGTTCCGCGCACATTTCCCCGAAAAGTGCCACCTGAACGAAGCATCTGTGCT
TCATTTTGTAGAACAAAAATGCAACGCGAGAGCGCTAATTTTTCAAACAAAGAATCTGAGCTGCATTTTT
ACAGAACAGAAATGCAACGCGAAAGCGCTATTTTACCAACGAAGAATCTGTGCTTCATTTTTGTAAAACA
AAAATGCAACGCGAGAGCGCTAATTTTTCAAACAAAGAATCTGAGCTGCATTTTTACAGAACAGAAATGC
AACGCGAGAGCGCTATTTTACCAACAAAGAATCTATACTTCTTTTTTGTTCTACAAAAATGCATCCCGAG
AGCGCTATTTTTCTAACAAAGCATCTTAGATTACTTTTTTTCTCCTTTGTGCGCTCTATAATGCAGTCTC
TTGATAACTTTTTGCACTGTAGGTCCGTTAAGGTTAGAAGAAGGCTACTTTGGTGTCTATTTTCTCTTCC
ATAAAAAAAGCCTGACTCCACTTCCCGCGTTTACTGATTACTAGCGAAGCTGCGGGTGCATTTTTTCAAG
ATAAAGGCATCCCCGATTATATTCTATACCGATGTGGATTGCGCATACTTTGTGAACAGAAAGTGATAGC
GTTGATGATTCTTCATTGGTCAGAAAATTATGAACGGTTTCTTCTATTTTGTCTCTATATACTACGTATA
GGAAATGTTTACATTTTCGTATTGTTTTCGATTCACTCTATGAATAGTTCTTACTACAATTTTTTTGTCT
AAAGAGTAATACTAGAGATAAACATAAAAAATGTAGAGGTCGAGTTTAGATGCAAGTTCAAGGAGCGAAA
GGTGGATGGGTAGGTTATATAGGGATATAGCACAGAGATATATAGCAAAGAGATACTTTTGAGCAATGTT
TGTGGAAGCGGTATTCGCAATATTTTAGTAGCTCGTTACAGTCCGGTGCGTTTTTGGTTTTTTGAAAGTG
CGTCTTCAGAGCGCTTTTGGTTTTCAAAAGCGCTCTGAAGTTCCTATACTTTCTAGAGAATAGGAACTTC
GGAATAGGAACTTCAAAGCGTTTCCGAAAACGAGCGCTTCCGAAAATGCAACGCGAGCTGCGCACATACA
GCTCACTGTTCACGTCGCACCTATATCTGCGTGTTGCCTGTATATATATATACATGAGAAGAACGGCATA
GTGCGTGTTTATGCTTAAATGCGTACTTATATGCGTCTATTTATGTAGGATGAAAGGTAGTCTAGTACCT
CCTGTGATATTATCCCATTCCATGCGGGGTATCGTATGCTTCCTTCAGCACTACCCTTTAGCTGTTCTAT
ATGCTGCCACTCCTCAATTGGATTAGTCTCATCCTTCAATGCTATCATTTCCTTTGATATTGGATCATAC
TAAGAAACCATTATTATCATGACATTAACCTATAAAAATAGGCGTATCACGAGGCCCTTTCGTCTCGCGC
GTTTCGGTGATGACGGTGAAAACCTCTGACACATGCAGCTCCCGGAGACGGTCACAGCTTGTCTGTAAGC
GGATGCCGGGAGCAGACAAGCCCGTCAGGGCGCGTCAGCGGGTGTTGGCGGGTGTCGGGGCTGGCTTAAC
TATGCGGCATCAGAGCAGATTGTACTGAGAGTGCACCATACCACCTTTTCAATTCATCATTTTTTTTTTA
TTCTTTTTTTTGATTTCGGTTTCCTTGAAATTTTTTTGATTCGGTAATCTCCGAACAGAAGGAAGAACGA
AGGAAGGAGCACAGACTTAGATTGGTATATATACGCATATGTAGTGTTGAAGAAACATGAAATTGCCCAG
TATTCTTAACCCAACTGCACAGAACAAAAACCTGCAGGAAACGAAGATAAATCATGTCGAAAGCTACATA
TAAGGAACGTGCTGCTACTCATCCTAGTCCTGTTGCTGCCAAGCTATTTAATATCATGCACGAAAAGCAA
ACAAACTTGTGTGCTTCATTGGATGTTCGTACCACCAAGGAATTACTGGAGTTAGTTGAAGCATTAGGTC
CCAAAATTTGTTTACTAAAAACACATGTGGATATCTTGACTGATTTTTCCATGGAGGGCACAGTTAAGCC
GCTAAAGGCATTATCCGCCAAGTACAATTTTTTACTCTTCGAAGACAGAAAATTTGCTGACATTGGTAAT
ACAGTCAAATTGCAGTACTCTGCGGGTGTATACAGAATAGCAGAATGGGCAGACATTACGAATGCACACG
GTGTGGTGGGCCCAGGTATTGTTAGCGGTTTGAAGCAGGCGGCAGAAGAAGTAACAAAGGAACCTAGAGG
CCTTTTGATGTTAGCAGAATTGTCATGCAAGGGCTCCCTATCTACTGGAGAATATACTAAGGGTACTGTT
GACATTGCGAAGAGCGACAAAGATTTTGTTATCGGCTTTATTGCTCAAAGAGACATGGGTGGAAGAGATG
AAGGTTACGATTGGTTGATTATGACACCCGGTGTGGGTTTAGATGACAAGGGAGACGCATTGGGTCAACA
GTATAGAACCGTGGATGATGTGGTCTCTACAGGATCTGACATTATTATTGTTGGAAGAGGACTATTTGCA
AAGGGAAGGGATGCTAAGGTAGAGGGTGAACGTTACAGAAAAGCAGGCTGGGAAGCATATTTGAGAAGAT
GCGGCCAGCAAAACTAAAAAACTGTATTATAAGTAAATGCATGTATACTAAACTCACAAATTAGAGCTTC
AATTTAATTATATCAGTTATTACCCTATGCGGTGTGAAATACCGCACAGATGCGTAAGGAGAAAATACCG
CATCAGGAAATTGTAAGCGTTAATATTTTGTTAAAATTCGCGTTAAATTTTTGTTAAATCAGCTCATTTT
TTAACCAATAGGCCGAAATCGGCAAAATCCCTTATAAATCAAAAGAATAGACCGAGATAGGGT
[37 nt withheld, positions 3004-3040]
AAAGAACGTGGACTCCAACGTCAAAGG
[49 nt withheld, positions 3068-3116]
T
[91 nt withheld, positions 3118-3208]
G
[124 nt withheld, positions 3210-3333]
CCATTCGCCATTCAGGCTGCGCAACTGTTGGGAAGGGCGATCGGTGCGGGCCTCTTCGCTATTACGCCAG
CTGGCGAAAGGGGGATGTGCTGCAAGGCGATTAAGTTGGGTAACGCCAGGGTTTTCCCAGTCACGACGCT
GGAGAAGCTCATTCCACCCGAAATGCCCGTGAACTTGCCCTTGTTTGCGCGGGCCTTCTTGCGCTCTGCT
CGGATACGCTCGACATCGCTGAGGAGCTCGGCGAGTTCCTTGGCGCGGTTGCGGACGTTGATACCCTGGT
CTTTGCCGTTCTGGTCGATAAAATGGAACTGGCGCAGCATCTTGAGGAGGGTAAGATGCGACCGAGCATC
GTCCACCACTCGTTCGGAACCGTGCTTAATCAGGTACTCTAGTAGTTGAAGGGCCTTGTAGATCTGGCGC
CATTCTTCGGCGGACTTTTCTGTGAAACGGCGGTAAATCATGGGCATGATTTCGTTGAGTGTTTGGCTAA
GAACAAGGAGGGAAACGCAAGTTAGCCGCGTTCGTATACAAGCGAGCAGTTCTCGAGAACGTACTAGTTG
AAGGTGCCATCGGCGATCTCTTGCATCAAAGTCGACGATGCACCCCAAGGTTCATTGTTGGTGGCCTCGC
GCACCTGGGTTCGCTGTCAGCTCCCGTTCCATGGTCTCTTGTCTGGGATCAAGTATATGGCGAAGGGCGC
AAGAGAATGGTGCCAGTGTGGCGCGTGGATACGGGCATACCTTGGACTCCATCTCGGTATAGTTCATGAC
AGCTGGTTGGAGCCATTGTCAGCACCCTGAACACGAAATCATGAGGGAGTCTTGGTTCTGGACTAGGTGG
TCACCTACCATTTTGAACCTTTCGTACGCCAGCCTTGATGTCGTAGAGTGTCAGGTTGGACACGGTATCC
TTGAGGCTATTGAAATCCATTGCGTAAACGTGTCTATCGCCGGAGTTGCTGGGAATTGTTCTGATGGGCT
AAGGTAATTCTTCTCTAGATCCAATCTGAGCCTCGCGGTGATGATTGCCAGACGGGCGGGATGCTGTGGC
GACTTGGTGGTTTTTGTTCGGGCTGATCGCTTTCAGGGCGACGTTTCACGGTCTTGTCGGGATCAGATGG
ACATTGAGGTGCGGAATTATACGATTTAGGTGACTGCAGGCCATACAGATCTCCCTAGACGCCGGGCCAA
TCCGTTCCTTGCACCTTCTCTCACACATGCAGGTTTTGGAATGTGGCTTCATCGTGTCCAGAACTGGGCG
CATTGGGGCCAGGCTCAGTGTCAGTGTAGGGATCGATGTACATATGGCAGTTGACAGCGAGAGAGCCAGG
TGTCACAGGCAGTCCGTCAGTGGCCGCGGTGGTGGCCACGCACTTTCTGCAGGAGCCGTCTGGGGTGCGT
GCAGCTGGCGGCCGCTTCCGGGCATACGGCTTGTGTAACGAGGGTGTTGACCCTCGGCTTGGCGCTTGAA
CTTGGCGCTGCGGTCCCCCCACAGTTGACCACAATCCCCGGCCAATCGAACGACGGCAACAAGGGCGCAC
TAGCCAGTGAACGCCTGGGGATAGTGGGTGGTCAAAGAGAATTGGGCAAACGAGACGACAATGGAGGGTG
AACCGGGAATAATAAACAGCTGGTGAGACCACCCATCAAACGAATCACCCCACCATGGGATGCCCTCAGA
TGCCCTCCATGCCACCATAAGGAATGATCTTACGGCTTGCCGAAGTTAACAGGCCTGCTTTTGCATATGA
ACGAGAGCCTGGTGTTGCATTCCACATTGGCTATCTACAGTACCTACCCAACCTACACACCCTGATGCGA
AAGGGACAGAAGGGGAGAAGGATACATACATATACCTGACTCGTGCCCATCAACAACAGAGAAAGGGTGA
TCGCTGAACACATCAGAGCATCTCTTCCCCCCTGGCGACTAAAAGTGCTCCCAATCTCGTCTTACATCTG
ATACGTTGTTCAAACTCCGCAACCCGATCTGCACACTGCCCTGCCTTGGCCCTTCTTGGAGTCTCCGCTT
CCCCACGCCATCTCACGCTCGAGGACTCCGCTGCTAGGTATGAGCTAGGCCTGCCGTCGACAGGATCCAC
CAGACGTCAACAATAACCCATCTTGGAAATACATAAGAAGACGTCACTTCCCTCCCTTTTCGAAAGGAAG
AGATCATCATCAGCATCCATCATGGCTGGTCTTTTTGGTTCCGCCGCCGCATCCGCGAGCAACACCCTCG
GCGATCTTAAGCAGGATGTCGAGCTCGGCCAACCCCCCGAGGACAGCATCAGCGACCTTGCCTTCAACCC
CAACCCCGCCGACCAGAAGGACTTCCTCGCCGTAGCCAGCTGGGACAAGAAGACACGCATTTACGAGATC
TTGAGTAATGGTCAAGGTCAGGGACAGGCCATGATTGAGCATGATGCCCCCGTTTTCTCTTGCGATTTCT
TCAAGGTATGTTTGCGTCGATTGGCCTGGCAGGTAGCCCGACAAAACACTGACATGCACTTCTCCCAACA
GGACGGCACAAAGGTCATTTCCGCCGGCGCCGACAAGGCCGCCAAGGTTCTCGATTTGGCCACCGGTCAG
TCGATGCAGGTCGCTGCTCACGATATGCCCATCAAGTGCGTTCGCTACTTCGAGGCCAATGGCACGCCCA
TGGCGGTGACAGGTGGCTGGGACAAGCAGATCAAGTACTGGGATTTCCGCTCCGAGAACCCGGCCGCCAC
GGTGCAGGCCCAGGAGCGCGTTTATACCATGGATGTGCGCGACAACTTGCTCGTGGTCGGAACCGCTGAT
CGCTATATCAACGTGATCAACCTGAAGGACCCCGGCAAGTTCTACAAGACAATGCAGAGCCCTCTTAAAT
GGCAGACTCGTGTGGTCAGCTGCTTCAACGATTCTCAGGGCTTTGCTATCGGCTCGATCGAGGGTAGATG
CGCCATTCAATATGTGGAGGACAAGGATTCTGCGTACGCCTTCACCTCCTCCCCCTTTACTATCCCATCT
GCCGAATACGCTGACTAACTGACTTGTTTTCCAGCTCCAACTTCTCTTTCAAATGCCACCGCGACCCCGC
CCAAGGCAACACCACGGCCGTCCACGCTGTCAACGACATCTCCTTCCACCCCCAACACGGCACCTTCAGC
ACAGCCGGTAGCGACGGCACCTTCCACTTCTGGGACAAGGACGCCAAGCACCGTCTCAAGGGTTACCCCA
ACGTCGGCGGCAGCATCACCTCGACAACGTTCAACAAGACCGGCAGCATCTTTGCCTACGCCATTAGTTA
TGACTGGAGCAAGGGGTACCAAGGCAACTCGCCCACGTACCCGACCAAGGTCATGCTCCACCCAGTACAG
CAGGACGAGTGCAAGCCCCGTCCGAGCGTTAAGAAGAGGGCTGGTATTGGTTTGGCTATTGCTGGCATGG
CGCGTAAGGTCGATCTCACCTCCTGCGATCGCGAGCCGATCCACATCCCCGGCAGCATTCAGCCGTGCGG
CTGCCTGCTAGCCTGCGACGCGCAGGCGGTGCGGATCACGCGCATTACGGAAAATGCCGGCGCGTTCTTT
GGACGCGAAACTCCGCGGGTCGGTGAGCTACTCGCCGATTACTTCGGCGAGACCGAAGCCCATGCGCTGC
GCAACGCACTGGCACAGTCCTCCGATCCAAAGCGACCGGCGCTGATCTTCGGTTGGCGCGACGGCCTGAC
CGGCCGCACCTTCGACATCTCACTGCATCGCCATGACGGTACATCGATCATCGAGTTCGAGCCTGCGGCG
GCCGAACAGGCCGACAATCCGCTGCGGCTGACGCGGCAGATCATCGCGCGCACCAAAGAACTGAAGTCGC
TCGAAGAGATGGCCGCACGGGTGCCGCGCTATCTGCAGGCGATGCTCGGCTATCACCGCGTGATGTTGTA
CCGCTTCGCGGACGACGGCTCCGGGATGGTGATCGGCGAGGCGAAGCGCAGCGACCTCGAGAGCTTTCTC
GGTCAGCACTTTCCGGCGTCGCTGGTCCCGCAGCAGGCGCGGCTACTGTACTTGAAGAACGCGATCCGCG
TGGTCTCGGATTCGCGCGGCATCAGCAGCCGGATCGTGCCCGAGCACGACGCCTCCGGCGCCGCGCTCGA
TCTGTCGTTCGCGCACCTGCGCAGCATCTCGCCCTGCCATCTCGAATTTCTGCGGAACATGGGCGTCAGC
GCCTCGATGTCGCTGTCGATCATCATTGACGGCACGCTATGGGGATTGATCATCTGTCATCATTACGAGC
CGCGTGCCGTGCCGATGGCGCAGCGCGTCGCGGCCGAAATGTTCGCCGACTTCTTATCGCTGCACTTCAC
CGCCGCCCACCACCAACGCTAACTAGAGGATCCGACACTATAGAATACCTAGACAGTTTGCAGGTCATGT
GAATGTTATCGCCAACACATTGAATGCTAAACAGATTACCTCCAACGCCTAGATGAAACCAAATTACCCT
TGCCTTCTTTTTTTTTACGCCGTTAATGCAGTTGTGATAGAGACCATGCAACGTCTTCTAAACGGAGACA
CAAACACATTCGAGTCGATCAGATCGAAATGACTTGTTCCTGTACCTCGTCACCATCCAGCCACCGTCTG
AAATAGACGCAGTTGCTGGGGCTGACAGGTCCGCCTTCCTCGCACATATCATAGACAGGGCACCGCCCAC
AAGGCGCCTCCATAAGGCCACTTGCACTCGGCTCAACTCCCATAAATGAGGTAACAATGCCTCCTTTGGT
TGGATCATGGTCGAGGCGTCGTTGATTGCACGTCCTCGGATCCTGTTTGGGGATGCGCGTCACACGGTAC
CCCTTGCGCCCATTGACCTTGACAGGCTCTACTAAGCCATCGTAGTATAGCACATCCACCAACTGCTGGA
TATCCGCCTCGCTCAACGTCGTATTATTCGTGATGCCGGCGTGGTGGATGAACTTTGCAATGTCCGACAC
AGTCGGGTACGACTTGTAACCGGCCGGGAGAGGCAGCAATTGCGGCTTGCCGGGCCTGGTCTTCTTGGCC
GGTGCCGGTGCCGCCGTGTCGTCGTTGGAAATCTCGCCCGCGCTGCGCTTCGTCCCCTTGGAAATATCCT
CCGAGTGGGGAATGGTCCCCTGAACCACGCCCTTCTTGGGATTCTTTTCACGCTGCTGTGCTCCTCCTCC
TTGTGCTCCTACTCCTGGTACTCCAGCACCGCCGCCGTGGGAAGTATATGTCGATTTCTGCTTGATAAAG
TCAAACACAATTTCCTGTAGCTCGTTGATGAAGGCCGTGTCGAGCTCGCCCTCAGTAAACCAGGGGCCAC
CTGTGGCGCGATCGGAGGGACGTAGGTTCGCCTTGATGTACATCTTCTTGTTGGGGTGCTCGACGTTCTT
CATGCTGGCGATGTAGCCCTTTTGCTCGAGATACTTGATGCAATGCTTCATAAGCGAGTCGGCCATGTTG
AGCTTGTTCTTGATGGTCCGGTTCCAGATGCCGTCGGCCCCGGCTTCGTCGACCATGGCGTATACCATCA
TTATTTCGGAGTTGGGGAGGGAGGTGTACCTTTTGGGAGGAAGGGGAGGTTAGTTGGTGTGCTCGGTTGG
CTGTTTCCTGTGTGAAATTGTTATCCGCTCACAATTCCACACAACATACGAGCCGGAAGCATAAAGTGTA
AAGCCTGGGGTGCCTAATGAGTGAGCTAACTCACATTAATTGCGTTGCGCTCACTGCCCGCTTTCCAGTC
GGGAAACCTGTCGTGCCAGCTGCATTAATGAATCGGCCAACGCGCGGGGAGAGGCGGTTTGTGTATTGGG
CGCTCTTCCGCTTCCTCGCTCACTGACTCGCTGCGCTCGGTCGTTCGGCTGCGGCGAGCGGTATCAGCTC
ACTCAAAGGCGGTAATACGGTTATCCACAGAATCAGGGGATAACGCAGGAAAGAACATGTGAGCAAAAGG
CCAGCAAAAGGCCAGGAACCGTAAAAAGGCCGCGTTGCTGGCGTTTTTCCATAGGCTCCGCCCCCCTGAC
GAGCATCACAAAAATCGACGCTCAAGTCAGAGGTGGCGAAACCCGACAGGACTATAAAGATACCAGGCGT
TTCCCCCTGGAAGCTCCCTCGTGCGCTCTCCTGTTCCGACCCTGCCGCTTACCGGATACCTGTCCGCCTT
TCTCCCTTCGGGAAGCGTGGCGCTTTCTCATAGCTCACGCTGTAGGTATCTCAGTTCGGTGTAGGTCGTT
CGCTCCAAGCTGGGCTGTGTGCACGAACCCCCCGTTCAGCCCGACCGCTGCGCCTTATCCGGTAACTATC
GTCTTGAGTCCAACCCGGTAAGACACGACTTATCGCCACTGGCAGCAGCCACTGGTAACAGGATTAGCAG
AGCGAGGTATGTAGGCGGTGCTACAGAGTTCTTGAAGTGGTGGCCTAACTACGGCTACACTAGAAGAACA
GTATTTGGTATCTGCGCTCTGCTGAAGCCAGTTACCTTCGGAAAAAGAGTTGGTAGCTCTTGATCCGGCA
AACAAACCACCGCTGGTAGCGGTGGTTTTTTTGTTTGCAAGCAGCAGATTACGCGCAGAAAAAAAGGATC
TCAAGAAGATCCTTTGATCTTTTCTACGGGGTCTGACGCTCAGTGGAACGAAAACTCACGTTAAGGGATT
TTGGTCATGAGATTATCAAAAAGGATCTTCACCTAGATCCTTTTAAATTAAAAATGAAGTTTTAAATCAA
TCTAAAGTATATATGAGTAAACTTGGTCTGACAGTTACCAATGCTTAATCAGTGAGGCACCTATCTCAGC
GATCTGTCTATTTCGTTCATCCATAGTTGCCTGACTCCCCGTCGTGTAGATAACTACGATACGGGAGGGC
TTACCATCTGGCCCCAGTGCTGCAATGATACCGCGAGACCCACGCTCACCGGCTCCAGATTTATCAGCAA
TAAACCAGCCAGCCGGAAGGGCCGAGCGCAGAAGTGGTCCTGCAACTTTATCCGCCTCCATCCAGTCTAT
TAATTGTTGCCGGGAAGCTAGAGTAAGTAGTTCGCCAGTTAATAGTTTGCGCAACGTTGTTGCCATTGCT
ACAGGCATCGTGGTGTCACGCTCGTCGTTTGGTATGGCTTCATTCAGCTCCGGTTCCCAACGATCAAGGC
GAGTTACATGATCCCCCATGTTGTGCAAAAAAGCGGTTAGCTCCTTCGGTCCTCCGATCGTTGTCAGAAG
TAAGTTGGCCGCAGTGTTATCACTCATGGTTATGGCAGCACTGCATAATTCTCTTACTGTCATGCCATCC
GTAAGATGCTTTTCTGTGACTGGTGAGTACTCAACCAAGTCATTCTGAGAATAGTGTATGCGGCGACCGA
GTTGCTCTTGCCCGGCGTCAATACGGGATAATACCGCGCCACATAGCAGAACTTTAAAAGTGCTCATCAT
TGGAAAACGTTCTTCGGGGCGAAAACTCTCAAGGATCTTACCGCTGTTGAGATCCAGTTCGATGTAACCC
ACTCGTGCACCCAACTGATCTTCAGCATCTTTTACTTTCACCAGCGTTTCTGGGTGAGCAAAAACAGGAA
GGCAAAATGCCGCAAAAAAGGGAATAAGGGCGACACGGAAATGTTGAATACTCATACTCTTCC
